Addgene plasmid #221741: pMRXIP-GFP-3K6Q
Purpose: Stable expression of GFP-3K6Q in mammalian cells to monitor membrane charge
Depositing lab: Noboru Mizushima. Depositing organization: The University of Tokyo. Publication: Syntaxin 17 recruitment to mature autophagosomes is temporally regulated by PI4P accumulation. Shinoda S, Sakai Y, Matsui T, Uematsu M, Koyama-Honda I, Sakamaki JI, Yamamoto H, Mizushima N. Elife. 2024 Jun 4;12:RP92189. doi: 10.7554/eLife.92189. PubMed 38831696.
Backbone
  Vector backbone: pMRX-IP
  Backbone manufacturer: Dr.Shoji Yamaoka of Tokyo Medical and Dental University
  Backbone size w/o insert (bp): 6137
  Total vector size (bp): 6909
  Vector type: Mammalian Expression, Retroviral
  Selectable markers: Puromycin
Growth in bacteria
  Bacterial resistance: Ampicillin, 100 μg/mL
  Growth temperature: 37°C
  Growth strain: NEB Stable
  Growth instructions: 100 μg/mL
  Copy number: High Copy
Gene/Insert
  Gene/Insert name: C -terminal region of KRAS (alt name: 3K6Q)
  Species: H. sapiens (human)
  Insert size (bp): 54
  Mutation: deleted amino acids 1-170, mutated K to Q
  GenBank ID: NM_004985.4
  Entrez Gene: KRAS (a.k.a. 'C-K-RAS, C-K-RAS, CFC2, K-RAS2A, K-RAS2B, K-RAS4A, K-RAS4B, K-Ras, K-Ras 2, KI-RAS, KRAS1, KRAS2, NS, NS3, OES, RALD, RASK2, c-Ki-ras, c-Ki-ras2)
  Tag / fusion protein: GFP (N terminal on insert)
  Cloning method: Gibson Cloning
  Sequencing primers: 5′ ggctcgGGATCCggGAATTCATCCAAGGACGGACAACAGCAGCAACAACAGAGTAAAACTAAATGCGTGATAATGtaaCTCGAGaGCGGCCGCt; 3′ aGCGGCCGCtCTCGAGttaCATTATCACGCATTTAGTTTTACTCTGTTGTTGCTGCTGTTGTCCGTCCTTGGATGAATTCccGGATCCcgagcc
Terms and licenses: Academic/Nonprofit Terms; Industry Terms: Not Available to Industry
How to cite: pMRXIP-GFP-3K6Q was a gift from Noboru Mizushima (Addgene plasmid # 221741 ; http://n2t.net/addgene:221741 ; RRID:Addgene_221741)
