[The description below was written by a language model from this plasmid's Addgene catalogue record and pLannotate feature annotations shown in this document.]
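Description:
pMRXIP-GFP-3K6Q is a Moloney murine leukemia virus-based retroviral expression plasmid built on the pMRX-IP backbone, intended for stable expression of a fluorescent membrane charge probe in mammalian cells. In bacteria it is maintained through a high-copy ColE1/pUC-type origin and selected with ampicillin via the β-lactamase gene and its own promoter. The total size is about 6.9 kb.

The viral portion begins with a CMV enhancer joined to an MMLV LTR fragment, forming a hybrid 5' LTR that drives transcription of the viral genome in packaging cells. It is followed by the Ψ packaging signal, a truncated gag segment lacking its start codon, and a pol region containing the splice acceptor. These elements support encapsidation and expression of the transcript without encoding functional viral proteins, which must be supplied in trans. Downstream lies the payload: EGFP fused at its C terminus to a 54 bp fragment encoding the C-terminal tail of human KRAS (residues 1–170 deleted). In the 3K6Q variant, lysines of the polybasic stretch have been changed to glutamine; the name suggests three lysines retained and six replaced, which would reduce the tail's positive charge. This short tail is not separately annotated in the feature table, falling between EGFP and the next element. An EMCV IRES then links the puromycin N-acetyltransferase gene to the same transcript, so puromycin selection enriches for cells expressing the probe, and a full MMLV LTR closes the provirus.

The construct is used to generate transduced cell lines in which localisation of the GFP signal reports the charge of intracellular membranes. The associated work concerns PI4P accumulation and syntaxin 17 recruitment to maturing autophagosomes.
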