Features (pLannotate 1.2.2; 13 found; start..end, strand, type, name):
      1..380     +  enhancer       CMV enhancer: human cytomegalovirus immediate early enhancer
    381..676     +  LTR            3' LTR (ΔU3) (fragment): self-inactivating 3' long terminal repeat (LTR) from Moloney murine leukemia virus
    739..1096    +  misc_feature   MMLV Ψ: packaging signal of Moloney murine leukemia virus (MMLV)
   1161..1577    +  CDS            gag (truncated): truncated Moloney murine leukemia virus (MMLV) gag gene lacking the start codon
   1587..1961    +  misc_feature   pol region: Moloney murine leukemia virus (MMLV) pol region containing the splice acceptor site
   1994..2710    +  CDS            EGFP: EGFP is a basic (constitutively fluorescent) green fluorescent protein published in 1996, derived from Aequorea victoria. It is reported to be a rapidly-maturing weak dimer with moderate acid sensitivity.
   2823..3398    +  misc_feature   IRES2: internal ribosome entry site (IRES) of the encephalomyocarditis virus (EMCV)
   3405..4004    +  CDS            PuroR: puromycin N-acetyltransferase; pac from Streptomyces alboniger; confers resistance to puromycin
   4112..4703    +  LTR            LTR: long terminal repeat from Moloney murine leukemia virus
   4769..4821    -  CDS            lacI (fragment): lac repressor; lacI; The lac repressor binds to the lac operator to inhibit transcription in E. coli. This inhibition can be relieved by adding lactose or isopropyl-β-D-thiogalactopyranoside (IPTG).
   5004..5592    -  rep_origin     ori: high-copy-number ColE1/pMB1/pBR322/pUC origin of replication
   5756..6616    -  CDS            AmpR: β-lactamase; bla; confers resistance to ampicillin, carbenicillin, and related antibiotics
   6617..6721    -  promoter       AmpR promoter: bla
>Addgene plasmid #221741 | pMRXIP-GFP-3K6Q | addgene full sequence | sequence record 443152 | Addgene NGS Result
GACATTGATTATTGACTAGTTATTAATAGTAATCAATTACGGGGTCATTAGTTCATAGCCCATATATGGA
GTTCCGCGTTACATAACTTACGGTAAATGGCCCGCCTGGCTGACCGCCCAACGACCCCCGCCCATTGACG
TCAATAATGACGTATGTTCCCATAGTAACGCCAATAGGGACTTTCCATTGACGTCAATGGGTGGAGTATT
TACGGTAAACTGCCCACTTGGCAGTACATCAAGTGTATCATATGCCAAGTACGCCCCCTATTGACGTCAA
TGACGGTAAATGGCCCGCCTGGCATTATGCCCAGTACATGACCTTATGGGACTTTCCTACTTGGCAGTAC
ATCTACGTATTAGTCATCGCTATTACCATGCTAGAGAACCATCAGATGTTTCCAGGGTGCCCCAAGGACC
TGAAATGACCCTGTGCCTTATTTGAACTAACCAATCAGTTCGCTTCTCGCTTCTGTTCGCGCGCTTCTGC
TCCCCGAGCTCAATAAAAGAGCCCACAACCCCTCACTCGGCGCGCCAGTCCTCCGATTGACTGAGTCGCC
CGGGTACCCGTGTATCCAATAAACCCTCTTGCAGTTGCATCCGACTTGTGGTCTCGCTGTTCCTTGGGAG
GGTCTCCTCTGAGTGATTGACTACCCGTCAGCGGGGGTCTTTCATTTGGGGGCTCGTCCGGGATCGGGAG
ACCCCTGCCCAGGGACCACCGACCCACCACCGGGAGGTAAGCTGGCCAGCAACTTATCTGTGTCTGTCCG
ATTGTCTAGTGTCTATGACTGATTTTATGCGCCTGCGTCGGTACTAGTTAGCTAACTAGCTCTGTATCTG
GCGGACCCGTGGTGGAACTGACGAGTTCGGAACACCCGGCCGCAACCCTGGGAGACGTCCCAGGGACTTC
GGGGGCCGTTTTTGTGGCCCGACCTGAGTCCAAAAATCCCGATCGTTTTGGACTCTTTGGTGCACCCCCC
TTAGAGGAGGGATATGTGGTTCTGGTAGGAGACGAGAACCTAAAACAGTTCCCGCCTCCGTCTGAATTTT
TGCTTTCGGTTTGGGACCGAAGCCGCGCCGCGCGTCTTGTCTGCTGCAGCATCGTTCTGTGTTGTCTCTG
TCTGACTGTGTTTCTGTATTTGTCTGAAAATATGGGCCCGGGCCAGACTGTTACCACTCCCTTAAGTTTG
ACCTTAGGTCACTGGAAAGATGTCGAGCGGATCGCTCACAACCAGTCGGTAGATGTCAAGAAGAGACGTT
GGGTTACCTTCTGCTCTGCAGAATGGCCAACCTTTAACGTCGGATGGCCGCGAGACGGCACCTTTAACCG
AGACCTCATCACCCAGGTTAAGATCAAGGTCTTTTCACCTGGCCCGCATGGACACCCAGACCAGGTCCCC
TACATCGTGACCTGGGAAGCCTTGGCTTTTGACCCCCCTCCCTGGGTCAAGCCCTTTGTACACCCTAAGC
CTCCGCCTCCTCTTCCTCCATCCGCCCCGTCTCTCCCCCTTGAACCTCCTCGTTCGACCCCGCCTCGATC
CTCCCTTTATCCAGCCCTCACTCCTTCTCTAGGCGCCCCCATATGGCCATATGAGATCTTATATGGGGCA
CCCCCGCCCCTTGTAAACTTCCCTGACCCTGACATGACAAGAGTTACTAACAGCCCCTCTCTCCAAGCTC
ACTTACAGGCTCTCTACTTAGTCCAGCACGAAGTCTGGAGACCTCTGGCGGCAGCCTACCAAGAACAACT
GGACCGACCGGTGGTACCTCACCCTTACCGAGTCGGCGACACAGTGTGGGTCCGCCGACACCAGACTAAG
AACCTAGAACCTCGCTGGAAAGGACCTTACACAGTCCTGCTGACCACCCCCACCGCCCTCAAAGTAGACG
GCATCGCAGCTTGGATACACGCCGCCCACGTGAAGGCTGCCGACCCCGGGGGTGGACCATCCTCTAGACT
GCCGGATCTGCCATCGATATAAAGCTTGCCACCATGGTGAGCAAGGGCGAGGAGCTGTTCACCGGGGTGG
TGCCCATCCTGGTCGAGCTGGACGGCGACGTAAACGGCCACAAGTTCAGCGTGTCCGGCGAGGGCGAGGG
CGATGCCACCTACGGCAAGCTGACCCTGAAGTTCATCTGCACCACCGGCAAGCTGCCCGTGCCCTGGCCC
ACCCTCGTGACCACCCTGACCTACGGCGTGCAGTGCTTCAGCCGCTACCCCGACCACATGAAGCAGCACG
ACTTCTTCAAGTCCGCCATGCCCGAAGGCTACGTCCAGGAGCGCACCATCTTCTTCAAGGACGACGGCAA
CTACAAGACCCGCGCCGAGGTGAAGTTCGAGGGCGACACCCTGGTGAACCGCATCGAGCTGAAGGGCATC
GACTTCAAGGAGGACGGCAACATCCTGGGGCACAAGCTGGAGTACAACTACAACAGCCACAACGTCTATA
TCATGGCCGACAAGCAGAAGAACGGCATCAAGGTGAACTTCAAGATCCGCCACAACATCGAGGACGGCAG
CGTGCAGCTCGCCGACCACTACCAGCAGAACACCCCCATCGGCGACGGCCCCGTGCTGCTGCCCGACAAC
CACTACCTGAGCACCCAGTCCGCCCTGAGCAAAGACCCCAACGAGAAGCGCGATCACATGGTCCTGCTGG
AGTTCGTGACCGCCGCCGGGATCACTCTCGGCATGGACGAGCTGTACAAGGGTTCAGGCTCGGGATCCGG
GAATTCATCCAAGGACGGACAACAGCAGCAACAACAGAGTAAAACTAAATGCGTGATAATGTAACTCGAG
AGCGGCCGCTACGTAAATTCCGCCCCCCCCCCTAACGTTACTGGCCGAAGCCGCTTGGAATAAGGCCGGT
GTGCGTTTGTCTATATGTTATTTTCCACCATATTGCCGTCTTTTGGCAATGTGAGGGCCCGGAAACCTGG
CCCTGTCTTCTTGACGAGCATTCCTAGGGGTCTTTCCCCTCTCGCCAAAGGAATGCAAGGTCTGTTGAAT
GTCGTGAAGGAAGCAGTTCCTCTGGAAGTTTCTTGAAGACAAACAACGTCTGTAGCGACCCTTTGCAGGC
AGCGGAACCCCCCACCTGGCGACAGGTGCCTCTGCGGCCAAAAGCCACGTGTATAAGATACACCTGCAAA
GGCGGCACAACCCCAGTGCCACGTTGTGAGTTGGATAGTTGTGGAAAGAGTCAAATGGCTCTCCTCAAGC
GTATTCAACAAGGGGCTGAAGGATGCCCAGAAGGTACCCCATTGTATGGGATCTGATCTGGGGCCTCGGT
GCACATGCTTTACATGTGTTTAGTCGAGGTTAAAAAAACGTCTAGGCCCCCCGAACCACGGGGACGTGGT
TTTCCTTTGAAAAACACGATGATAATATGGCCACAACCGTCGACATGACCGAGTACAAGCCCACGGTGCG
CCTCGCCACCCGCGACGACGTCCCCCGGGCCGTACGCACCCTCGCCGCCGCGTTCGCCGACTACCCCGCC
ACGCGCCACACCGTCGACCCGGACCGCCACATCGAGCGGGTCACCGAGCTGCAAGAACTCTTCCTCACGC
GCGTCGGGCTCGACATCGGCAAGGTGTGGGTCGCGGACGACGGCGCCGCGGTGGCGGTCTGGACCACGCC
GGAGAGCGTCGAAGCGGGGGCGGTGTTCGCCGAGATCGGCCCGCGCATGGCCGAGTTGAGCGGTTCCCGG
CTGGCCGCGCAGCAACAGATGGAAGGCCTCCTGGCGCCGCACCGGCCCAAGGAGCCCGCGTGGTTCCTGG
CCACCGTCGGCGTCTCGCCCGACCACCAGGGCAAGGGTCTGGGCAGCGCCGTCGTGCTCCCCGGAGTGGA
GGCGGCCGAGCGCGCCGGGGTGCCCGCCTTCCTGGAGACCTCCGCGCCCCGCAACCTCCCCTTCTACGAG
CGGCTCGGCTTCACCGTCACCGCCGACGTCGAGGTGCCCGAAGGACCGCGCACCTGGTGCATGACCCGCA
AGCCCGGTGCCTGAGTCGACCGCCCGCCCCACGACCCGCAGCGCCCGACCGAAAGGAGCGCACGACCCCA
TGGCTCGACGATAAAATAAAAGATTTTATTTAGTCTCCAGAAAAAGGGGGGAATGAAAGACCCCACCTGT
AGGTTTGGCAAGCTAGCTTAAGTAACGCCATTTTGCAAGGCATGGAAAAATACATAACTGAGAATAGAGA
AGTTCAGATCAAGGTCAGGAACAGATGGAACAGCTGAATATGGGCCAAACAGGATATCTGTGGTAAGCAG
TTCCTGCCCCGGCTCAGGGCCAAGAACAGATGGAACAGCTGAATATGGGCCAAACAGGATATCTGTGGTA
AGCAGTTCCTGCCCCGGCTCAGGGCCAAGAACAGATGGTCCCCAGATGCGGTCCAGCCCTCAGCAGTTTC
TAGAGAACCATCAGATGTTTCCAGGGTGCCCCAAGGACCTGAAATGACCCTGTGCCTTATTTGAACTAAC
CAATCAGTTCGCTTCTCGCTTCTGTTCGCGCGCTTCTGCTCCCCGAGCTCAATAAAAGAGCCCACAACCC
CTCACTCGGCGCGCCAGTCCTCCGATTGACTGAGTCGCCCGGGTACCCGTGTATCCAATAAACCCTCTTG
CAGTTGCATCCGACTTGTGGTCTCGCTGTTCCTTGGGAGGGTCTCCTCTGAGTGATTGACTACCCGTCAG
CGGGGGTCTTTCACATGCAGCATGTATCAAAATTAATTTGGTTTTTTTTCTTAAGTATTTACATTAAATG
GCCATAGTTGCATTAATGAATCGGCCAACGCGCGGGGAGAGGCGGTTTGCGTATTGGGCGCTCTTCCGCT
TCCTCGCTCACTGACTCGCTGCGCTCGGTCGTTCGGCTGCGGCGAGCGGTATCAGCTCACTCAAAGGCGG
TAATACGGTTATCCACAGAATCAGGGGATAACGCAGGAAAGAACATGTGAGCAAAAGGCCAGCAAAAGGC
CAGGAACCGTAAAAAGGCCGCGTTGCTGGCGTTTTTCCATAGGCTCCGCCCCCCTGACGAGCATCACAAA
AATCGACGCTCAAGTCAGAGGTGGCGAAACCCGACAGGACTATAAAGATACCAGGCGTTTCCCCCTGGAA
GCTCCCTCGTGCGCTCTCCTGTTCCGACCCTGCCGCTTACCGGATACCTGTCCGCCTTTCTCCCTTCGGG
AAGCGTGGCGCTTTCTCATAGCTCACGCTGTAGGTATCTCAGTTCGGTGTAGGTCGTTCGCTCCAAGCTG
GGCTGTGTGCACGAACCCCCCGTTCAGCCCGACCGCTGCGCCTTATCCGGTAACTATCGTCTTGAGTCCA
ACCCGGTAAGACACGACTTATCGCCACTGGCAGCAGCCACTGGTAACAGGATTAGCAGAGCGAGGTATGT
AGGCGGTGCTACAGAGTTCTTGAAGTGGTGGCCTAACTACGGCTACACTAGAAGAACAGTATTTGGTATC
TGCGCTCTGCTGAAGCCAGTTACCTTCGGAAAAAGAGTTGGTAGCTCTTGATCCGGCAAACAAACCACCG
CTGGTAGCGGTGGTTTTTTTGTTTGCAAGCAGCAGATTACGCGCAGAAAAAAAGGATCTCAAGAAGATCC
TTTGATCTTTTCTACGGGGTCTGACGCTCAGTGGAACGAAAACTCACGTTAAGGGATTTTGGTCATGAGA
TTATCAAAAAGGATCTTCACCTAGATCCTTTTGCGGCCGGCCGCAAATCAATCTAAAGTATATATGAGTA
AACTTGGTCTGACAGTTACCAATGCTTAATCAGTGAGGCACCTATCTCAGCGATCTGTCTATTTCGTTCA
TCCATAGTTGCCTGACTCCCCGTCGTGTAGATAACTACGATACGGGAGGGCTTACCATCTGGCCCCAGTG
CTGCAATGATACCGCGAGACCCACGCTCACCGGCTCCAGATTTATCAGCAATAAACCAGCCAGCCGGAAG
GGCCGAGCGCAGAAGTGGTCCTGCAACTTTATCCGCCTCCATCCAGTCTATTAATTGTTGCCGGGAAGCT
AGAGTAAGTAGTTCGCCAGTTAATAGTTTGCGCAACGTTGTTGCCATTGCTACAGGCATCGTGGTGTCAC
GCTCGTCGTTTGGTATGGCTTCATTCAGCTCCGGTTCCCAACGATCAAGGCGAGTTACATGATCCCCCAT
GTTGTGCAAAAAAGCGGTTAGCTCCTTCGGTCCTCCGATCGTTGTCAGAAGTAAGTTGGCCGCAGTGTTA
TCACTCATGGTTATGGCAGCACTGCATAATTCTCTTACTGTCATGCCATCCGTAAGATGCTTTTCTGTGA
CTGGTGAGTACTCAACCAAGTCATTCTGAGAATAGTGTATGCGGCGACCGAGTTGCTCTTGCCCGGCGTC
AACACGGGATAATACCGCGCCACATAGCAGAACTTTAAAAGTGCTCATCATTGGAAAACGTTCTTCGGGG
CGAAAACTCTCAAGGATCTTACCGCTGTTGAGATCCAGTTCGATGTAACCCACTCGTGCACCCAACTGAT
CTTCAGCATCTTTTACTTTCACCAGCGTTTCTGGGTGAGCAAAAACAGGAAGGCAAAATGCCGCAAAAAA
GGGAATAAGGGCGACACGGAAATGTTGAATACTCATACTCTTCCTTTTTCAATATTATTGAAGCATTTAT
CAGGGTTATTGTCTCATGAGCGGATACATATTTGAATGTATTTAGAAAAATAAACAAATAGGGGTTCCGC
GCACATTTCCCCGAAAAGTGCCACCTGACGTCTAAGAAACCATTATTATCATGACATTAACCTATAAAAA
TAGGCGTATCACGAGGCCCTTTCGTCTTCACTATAGGAGCTTGGCCCATTGCATACGTTGTATCCATATC
ATAATATGTACATTTATATTGGCTCATGTCCAACATTACCGCCATGTT
